Addgene plasmid #111021: PF3D7_0107300-COMP-blac-flag-his
Purpose: Expresses pentamerised full-length protein ectodomain with no N-linked glycans in mammalian cells. Contains a C-terminal rat Cd4 d3+4 tag, COMP pentamerisation domain, flag- and 6xHis tags.
Depositing lab: Gavin Wright. Depositing organization: Wellcome Sanger Institute. Publication: Systematic Identification of Plasmodium Falciparum Sporozoite Membrane Protein Interactions Reveals an Essential Role for the p24 Complex in Host Infection. Knockel J, Dundas K, Yang ASP, Galaway F, Metcalf T, Gemert GV, Sauerwein RW, Rayner JC, Billker O, Wright GJ. Mol Cell Proteomics. 2021;20:100038. doi: 10.1074/mcp.RA120.002432. Epub 2021 Jan 27. PubMed 33515807.
Backbone
  Vector backbone: pTT3
  Backbone manufacturer: pTT3 was obtained from Yves Durocher, National Research Council of Canada-Biotechnology Research Institute
  Backbone size w/o insert (bp): 7661
  Vector type: Mammalian Expression
Growth in bacteria
  Bacterial resistance: Ampicillin, 100 μg/mL
  Growth temperature: 37°C
  Growth strain: DH5alpha
  Copy number: Unknown
Gene/Insert
  Gene/Insert name: conserved Plasmodium protein (alt name: PF3D7_0107300)
  Species: Synthetic
  Insert size (bp): 1131
  Mutation: All NXT/S sites mutated to NXA, where X is any amino acid except Proline
  Entrez Gene: PF3D7_0107300 (a.k.a. PF3D7_0107300, PFA_0360c)
  Promoter: CMV
  Tag / fusion protein: Exogenous signal peptide of mouse origin (N terminal on insert); rat Cd4d3+4, beta-lactamase, triple FLAG tag, 6xHis tag (C terminal on insert)
  Cloning method: Restriction Enzyme; 5′ cloning site Not1 (not destroyed); 3′ cloning site Asc1 (not destroyed)
Terms and licenses: Academic/Nonprofit Terms; Industry Terms: Not Available to Industry
How to cite: PF3D7_0107300-COMP-blac-flag-his was a gift from Gavin Wright (Addgene plasmid # 111021 ; http://n2t.net/addgene:111021 ; RRID:Addgene_111021)
