[The description below was written by a language model from this plasmid's Addgene catalogue record and pLannotate feature annotations shown in this document.]
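Description:
PF3D7_0107300-COMP-blac-flag-his is a mammalian expression plasmid built on the pTT3 backbone for producing a secreted, pentamerised form of a Plasmodium falciparum protein ectodomain. It is propagated in E. coli through a high-copy ColE1/pUC-type origin with ampicillin selection. It also carries an Epstein-Barr virus oriP element, which supports episomal maintenance in mammalian cells that supply EBNA1. Transcription is driven by the CMV immediate early enhancer and promoter. This is followed by adenovirus-derived leader and splice sequences with a chimeric intron, one stretch of which the annotation software labels as a reverse-strand terminal protein fragment. A rabbit β-globin polyadenylation signal terminates the transcript.

The open reading frame begins with an exogenous mouse immunoglobulin signal peptide that directs the product into the secretory pathway. Next comes a synthetic 1131 bp insert encoding the ectodomain of the conserved Plasmodium protein PF3D7_0107300, cloned between retained NotI and AscI sites. This insert is not annotated in the feature tables, but it corresponds to the gap between the signal sequence and the Cd4 segment. All NXT/S sequons were changed to NXA to prevent N-linked glycosylation in mammalian cells. Downstream, the ectodomain is fused in frame to rat Cd4 domains 3 and 4, the COMP coiled-coil region that assembles the protein into pentamers, a β-lactamase lacking its signal sequence, a triple FLAG tag and a 6xHis tag. The His tag is listed in the catalogue but is not picked up by the annotation.

Pentamerisation raises binding avidity and the fused β-lactamase can act as an enzymatic reporter, which fits use as a multivalent probe in the extracellular interaction screening of sporozoite membrane proteins described by the associated publication. The depositor and sequencing-derived records differ by only two nucleotides and carry identical annotations.
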