Features (pLannotate 1.2.2; 21 found; start..end, strand, type, name):
    184..273     +  intron         chimeric intron (fragment): chimera between introns from adenovirus and immunoglobulin heavy chain genes
    292..338     +  CDS            IgH signal sequence (fragment): signal sequence from the mouse immunoglobulin heavy chain variable region
   1549..2109    +  CDS            Cd4 (fragment): CD4_RAT - Experimental evidence at protein level: Swiss-Prot protein existence level 1. Integral membrane glycoprotein that plays an essential role in the immune response and serves multiple functions in responses against both external and internal offenses. In T-cells, functions primarily as a coreceptor for MHC class II molecule:peptide complex. The antigens presented by class II peptides are derived from extracellular proteins while class I peptides are derived from cytosolic proteins. Interacts simultaneously with the T-cell receptor (TCR) and the MHC class II presented by antigen presenti
   2146..2313    +  CDS            COMP (fragment): COMP_HUMAN - Experimental evidence at protein level: Swiss-Prot protein existence level 1. May play a role in the structural integrity of cartilage via its interaction with other extracellular matrix proteins such as the collagens and fibronectin. Can mediate the interaction of chondrocytes with the cartilage extracellular matrix through interaction with cell surface integrin receptors. Could play a role in the pathogenesis of osteoarthritis. Potent suppressor of apoptosis in both primary chondrocytes and transformed cells. Suppresses apoptosis by blocking the activation of caspase-3 and by in
   2321..3108    +  CDS            bla(M) (fragment): β-lactamase lacking the signal sequence; bla(M); allows cytosolic expression of β-lactamase
   3115..3180    +  CDS            3xFLAG: three tandem FLAG® epitope tags, followed by an enterokinase cleavage site
   3242..3297    +  polyA_signal   β-globin poly(A) signal: rabbit β-globin polyadenylation signal (Gil and Proudfoot, 1987)
   3811..5492    -  rep_origin     oriP (fragment): Epstein-Barr virus oriP replication origin (Yates et al., 2000)
   5619..5723    +  promoter       AmpR promoter: bla
   5724..6584    +  CDS            AmpR: β-lactamase; bla; confers resistance to ampicillin, carbenicillin, and related antibiotics
   6755..7343    +  rep_origin     ori: high-copy-number ColE1/pMB1/pBR322/pUC origin of replication
   7526..7618    +  CDS            lacI (fragment): lac repressor; lacI; The lac repressor binds to the lac operator to inhibit transcription in E. coli. This inhibition can be relieved by adding lactose or isopropyl-β-D-thiogalactopyranoside (IPTG).
   7631..7652    +  protein_bind   CAP binding site: CAP binding activates transcription in the presence of cAMP. E. coli catabolite activator protein
   7667..7697    +  promoter       lac promoter: promoter for the E. coli lac operon
   7705..7721    +  protein_bind   lac operator: The lac repressor binds to the lac operator to inhibit transcription in E. coli. This inhibition can be relieved by adding lactose or isopropyl-β-D-thiogalactopyranoside (IPTG). lac repressor encoded by lacI
   7791..7807    +  promoter       tet promoter (fragment): E. coli promoter for tetracycline efflux protein gene
   7817..7842    -  CDS            bla(M) (fragment): β-lactamase lacking the signal sequence; bla(M); allows cytosolic expression of β-lactamase
   8016..8395    +  enhancer       CMV enhancer: human cytomegalovirus immediate early enhancer
   8397..8596    +  promoter       CMV promoter: human cytomegalovirus (CMV) immediate early promoter
   8664..8702    +  misc_feature   Ad SA (fragment): adenovirus major late transcript splice acceptor (Friedrich and Soriano, 1991)
   8735..153     -  CDS            PTP (fragment) (across the origin): TERM_ADE02 - Experimental evidence at protein level: Swiss-Prot protein existence level 1. Protein covalently bound to the viral DNA that acts as a primer for viral genomic replication by DNA strand displacement. Assembles on the viral origin of replication in an initiation complex with viral polymerase, DBP, host NFIA and host POU2F1/OCT1. During initiation, the polymerase covalently couples the first dCTP with Ser- 580 of pTP. The terminal protein stimulates the template activity over 20 fold compared to protein-free templates. Neo-synthesized viral genomes are linked to two preterminal prot
>Addgene plasmid #111021 | PF3D7_0107300-COMP-blac-flag-his | depositor full sequence | sequence record 208821 | PF3D7_0107300-COMP-blac-flag-his sequence 8791 bps
CTCGAGAAAGGCGTCTAACCAGTCACAGTCGCAAGGTAGGCTGAGCACCGTGGCGGGCGGCAGCGGGTGG
CGGTCGGGGTTGTTTCTGGCGGAGGTGCTGCTGATGATGTAATTAAAGTAGGCGGTCTTGAGACGGCGGA
TGGTCGAGGTGAGGTGTGGCAGGCTTGAGATCCAGCTGTTGGGGTGAGTACTCCCTCTCAAAAGCGGGCA
TTACTTCTGCGCTAAGATTGTCAGTTTCCAAAAACGAGGAGGATTTGATATTCACCTGGCCCGATCTGGC
CATACACTTGAGTGACAATGACATCCACTTTGCCTTTCTCTCCACAGGTGTCCACTCCCAGGTCCAAGTT
TGCCACCATGGAGTTTCAGACCCAGGTACTCATGTCCCTGCTGCTCTGCATGTCTGGTGCGGCCGCCATC
AACCCTGCCACCCTGATCCAGAACCACCTGTACATGTATCAGACCAACAACGCCATCAATGAAGAGAACA
TCTACAACATGAAGAAGTTCAGCAAGCTGCCTATCGCCGAGAACACCCGGAACATCCGGCACAGCACCAA
CGACCTGTACTACGAGCACAGCCTGAACCTGGAAAAGCCCAACGAGCACTTCACCCTGCACAACATCAAG
CTGATCTGCCAGCAGATCTACCACAACCAGCCCAACCAGCTGAACCTGCGGATCCTGGCCGTGCTGCTGA
GCACCAGCTACAAGCAGGAAAACATTGCCAACATCTTCCAGAACCTGTGCAACAACGGCCTGAGCTGCCT
GTTCACCATCCAGCTGAGCAAGAACAAGGCCTTCGTGGACCAGAACAAGATCGTGCACCTGAAGATCATC
GACACCGACGACCTGAAGCGGAACAAGAACAACAACATCAGGCACAAGATCACCGTGTACTACATCTGCG
AGGACCTGAAGTACAAGAACCAGAAGCAGCAGGAAAGCAACGAGTTCAAATACGTGTTCAATTACGAGCA
GCTGGCCTTCCTGAAGTGCGAGAACTACCTGACCGTGCAGGTCGAGAAGCTCGTGGGCATCAACTACAAC
AAAGAGTTCCACAACCTGAACCCCGAGTACATCAGCTTCTACTGCAGCCAGAGAGTGATCTGCAACACCC
ACATCGAGGATCTGTACAAAGAGGACGACAAGAAGCGGAAGAACTACATCTTCTACGAGCTGACCTACCG
CTGTGTGCCTCCCAAAGTGTGCAGCTTCTGCGGCAACAATGCCGCCTGCAAGCTGGAAAAACTGTATAAC
AAAGAGAAAGAGATCACCCAGTTCTACAACAACGTCGAGTACAACGATGCCGGCGTGTTCGACCGGCTGC
TGCTGAACAAAGAAGAGGAAGAGGAACGCAACAAAGCCAGCTTCGTGGCCAACCTCGAGTATAACGCCAT
TAACTACGACATCGACGACATGATCACAGTGGGCAGCAACACCTACCACATCCTGGAAATCTGCAAGTGC
AGCAAGGACTACGTGCAGGAAGGCTCCTCCTGCGTCAAGAAAGAGAAGGACAAGATCTACATCCGCTACG
CCAAGAAAGGCGCGCCGTCGACCTCCATCACGGCCTATAAGAGTGAGGGGGAGTCAGCGGAGTTCTCCTT
CCCACTCAACCTTGGAGAGGAAAGCCTGCAGGGAGAGTTGAGATGGAAGGCAGAGAAGGCTCCTTCTTCC
CAGTCCTGGATCACCTTCTCCCTAAAGAACCAAAAGGTGTCTGTGCAGAAGTCTACTAGCAACCCCAAGT
TCCAGCTGTCCGAAACGCTCCCACTCACCCTTCAGATACCCCAGGTCTCCCTTCAGTTTGCTGGTTCTGG
CAACCTGACCCTGACTCTGGACAGAGGGATACTGTATCAGGAAGTGAACCTGGTGGTGATGAAAGTGACT
CAGCCCGACAGCAACACTTTGACCTGTGAGGTGATGGGACCCACCTCACCCAAGATGAGACTGATCTTGA
AGCAGGAGAATCAGGAGGCCAGGGTCTCCAGGCAGGAGAAAGTGATTCAAGTGCAGGCCCCTGAAGCAGG
GGTGTGGCAATGTCTACTGAGTGAAGGTGAAGAGGTCAAGATGGACTCCAAGATCCAGGTTTTATCCAAA
GGGTTGAATTCCGGCGGCGGCTCCGGAGGCGGTACCGGTGGCGGCGACCTAGCCCCACAGATGCTTCGAG
AACTCCAGGAGACTAATGCGGCGCTGCAAGACGTGAGAGAGCTCTTGCGACAGCAGGTCAAGGAGATCAC
CTTCCTGAAGAATACGGTGATGGAATGTGACGCCTGCGGTCTAGACAGAAACCTGCCTCCACTAGCACCT
CTGGGCCCACACCCAGAAACGCTGGTGAAAGTAAAAGATGCTGAAGATCAGTTGGGTGCACGAGTGGGTT
ACATCGAACTGGATCTCAACAGCGGTAAGATCCTTGAGAGTTTTCGCCCCGAAGAACGTTTTCCAATGAT
GAGCACTTTTAAAGTTCTGCTATGTGGCGCGGTATTATCCCGTATTGACGCCGGGCAAGAGCAACTCGGT
CGCCGCATACACTATTCTCAGAATGACTTGGTTGAGTACTCACCAGTCACAGAAAAGCATCTTACGGATG
GCATGACAGTAAGAGAATTATGCAGTGCTGCCATAACCATGAGTGATAACACTGCGGCCAACTTACTTCT
GACAACGATCGGAGGACCGAAGGAGCTAACCGCTTTTTTGCACAACATGGGGGATCATGTAACTCGCCTT
GATCGTTGGGAACCGGAGCTGAATGAAGCCATACCAAACGACGAGCGTGACACCACGATGCCTGTAGCAA
TGGCAACAACGTTGCGCAAACTATTAACTGGCGAACTACTTACTCTAGCTTCCCGGCAACAATTAATAGA
CTGGATGGAGGCGGATAAAGTTGCAGGACCACTTCTGCGCTCGGCCCTTCCGGCTGGCTGGTTTATTGCT
GATAAATCTGGAGCCGGTGAGCGTGGGTCTCGCGGTATCATTGCAGCACTGGGGCCAGATGGTAAGCCCT
CCCGTATCGTAGTTATCTACACGACGGGGAGTCAGGCAACTATGGATGAACGAAATAGACAGATCGCTGA
GATAGGTGCCTCACTGATTAAGCATTGGGGCCCTGACTACAAAGACCATGACGGTGATTATAAAGATCAT
GACATCGATTACAAGGATGACGATGACAAGGGCCCTCACCACCACCATCACCACTAATTAATTAAGGATC
CCCCGACCTCGACCTCTGGCTAATAAAGGAAATTTATTTTCATTGCAATAGTGTGTTGGAATTTTTTGTG
TCTCTCACTCGGAAGGACATATGGGAGGGCAAATCATTTGGTCGAGATCCCTCGGAGATCTCTAGCTAGA
GGATCGATCCCCGCCCCGGACGAACTAAACCTGACTACGACATCTCTGCCCCTTCTTCGCGGGGCAGTGC
ATGTAATCCCTTCAGTTGGTTGGTACAACTTGCCAACTGGGCCCTGTTCCACATGTGACACGGGGGGGGA
CCAAACACAAAGGGGTTCTCTGACTGTAGTTGACATCCTTATAAATGGATGTGCACATTTGCCAACACTG
AGTGGCTTTCATCCTGGAGCAGACTTTGCAGTCTGTGGACTGCAACACAACATTGCCTTTATGTGTAACT
CTTGGCTGAAGCTCTTACACCAATGCTGGGGGACATGTACCTCCCAGGGGCCCAGGAAGACTACGGGAGG
CTACACCAACGTCAATCAGAGGGGCCTGTGTAGCTACCGATAAGCGGACCCTCAAGAGGGCATTAGCAAT
AGTGTTTATAAGGCCCCCTTGTTAACCCTAAACGGGTAGCATATGCTTCCCGGGTAGTAGTATATACTAT
CCAGACTAACCCTAATTCAATAGCATATGTTACCCAACGGGAAGCATATGCTATCGAATTAGGGTTAGTA
AAAGGGTCCTAAGGAACAGCGATATCTCCCACCCCATGAGCTGTCACGGTTTTATTTACATGGGGTCAGG
ATTCCACGAGGGTAGTGAACCATTTTAGTCACAAGGGCAGTGGCTGAAGATCAAGGAGCGGGCAGTGAAC
TCTCCTGAATCTTCGCCTGCTTCTTCATTCTCCTTCGTTTAGCTAATAGAATAACTGCTGAGTTGTGAAC
AGTAAGGTGTATGTGAGGTGCTCGAAAACAAGGTTTCAGGTGACGCCCCCAGAATAAAATTTGGACGGGG
GGTTCAGTGGTGGCATTGTGCTATGACACCAATATAACCCTCACAAACCCCTTGGGCAATAAATACTAGT
GTAGGAATGAAACATTCTGAATATCTTTAACAATAGAAATCCATGGGGTGGGGACAAGCCGTAAAGACTG
GATGTCCATCTCACACGAATTTATGGCTATGGGCAACACATAATCCTAGTGCAATATGATACTGGGGTTA
TTAAGATGTGTCCCAGGCAGGGACCAAGACAGGTGAACCATGTTGTTACACTCTATTTGTAACAAGGGGA
AAGAGAGTGGACGCCGACAGCAGCGGACTCCACTGGTTGTCTCTAACACCCCCGAAAATTAAACGGGGCT
CCACGCCAATGGGGCCCATAAACAAAGACAAGTGGCCACTCTTTTTTTTGAAATTGTGGAGTGGGGGCAC
GCGTCAGCCCCCACACGCCGCCCTGCGGTTTTGGACTGTAAAATAAGGGTGTAATAACTTGGCTGATTGT
AACCCCGCTAACCACTGCGGTCAAACCACTTGCCCACAAAACCACTAATGGCACCCCGGGGAATACCTGC
ATAAGTAGGTGGGCGGGCCAAGATAGGGGCGCGATTGCTGCGATCTGGAGGACAAATTACACACACTTGC
GCCTGAGCGCCAAGCACAGGGTTGTTGGTCCTCATATTCACGAGGTCGCTGAGAGCACGGTGGGCTAATG
TTGCCATGGGTAGCATATACTACCCAAATATCTGGATAGCATATGCTATCCTAATCTATATCTGGGTAGC
ATAGGCTATCCTAATCTATATCTGGGTAGCATATGCTATCCTAATCTATATCTGGGTAGTATATGCTATC
CTAATTTATATCTGGGTAGCATAGGCTATCCTAATCTATATCTGGGTAGCATATGCTATCCTAATCTATA
TCTGGGTAGTATATGCTATCCTAATCTGTATCCGGGTAGCATATGCTATCCTAATAGAGATTAGGGTAGT
ATATGCTATCCTAATTTATATCTGGGTAGCATATACTACCCAAATATCTGGATAGCATATGCTATCCTAA
TCTATATCTGGGTAGCATATGCTATCCTAATCTATATCTGGGTAGCATAGGCTATCCTAATCTATATCTG
GGTAGCATATGCTATCCTAATCTATATCTGGGTAGTATATGCTATCCTAATTTATATCTGGGTAGCATAG
GCTATCCTAATCTATATCTGGGTAGCATATGCTATCCTAATCTATATCTGGGTAGTATATGCTATCCTAA
TCTGTATCCGGGTAGCATATGCTATCCTCATGATAAGCTGTCAAACATGAGAATTTTCTTGAAGACGAAA
GGGCCTCGTGATACGCCTATTTTTATAGGTTAATGTCATGATAATAATGGTTTCTTAGACGTCAGGTGGC
ACTTTTCGGGGAAATGTGCGCGGAACCCCTATTTGTTTATTTTTCTAAATACATTCAAATATGTATCCGC
TCATGAGACAATAACCCTGATAAATGCTTCAATAATATTGAAAAAGGAAGAGTATGAGTATTCAACATTT
CCGTGTCGCCCTTATTCCCTTTTTTGCGGCATTTTGCCTTCCTGTTTTTGCTCACCCAGAAACGCTGGTG
AAAGTAAAAGATGCTGAAGATCAGTTGGGTGCACGAGTGGGTTACATCGAACTGGATCTCAACAGCGGTA
AGATCCTTGAGAGTTTTCGCCCCGAAGAACGTTTTCCAATGATGAGCACTTTTAAAGTTCTGCTATGTGG
CGCGGTATTATCCCGTGTTGACGCCGGGCAAGAGCAACTCGGTCGCCGCATACACTATTCTCAGAATGAC
TTGGTTGAGTACTCACCAGTCACAGAAAAGCATCTTACGGATGGCATGACAGTAAGAGAATTATGCAGTG
CTGCCATAACCATGAGTGATAACACTGCGGCCAACTTACTTCTGACAACGATCGGAGGACCGAAGGAGCT
AACCGCTTTTTTGCACAACATGGGGGATCATGTAACTCGCCTTGATCGTTGGGAACCGGAGCTGAATGAA
GCCATACCAAACGACGAGCGTGACACCACGATGCCTGCAGCAATGGCAACAACGTTGCGCAAACTATTAA
CTGGCGAACTACTTACTCTAGCTTCCCGGCAACAATTAATAGACTGGATGGAGGCGGATAAAGTTGCAGG
ACCACTTCTGCGCTCGGCCCTTCCGGCTGGCTGGTTTATTGCTGATAAATCTGGAGCCGGTGAGCGTGGG
TCTCGCGGTATCATTGCAGCACTGGGGCCAGATGGTAAGCCCTCCCGTATCGTAGTTATCTACACGACGG
GGAGTCAGGCAACTATGGATGAACGAAATAGACAGATCGCTGAGATAGGTGCCTCACTGATTAAGCATTG
GTAACTGTCAGACCAAGTTTACTCATATATACTTTAGATTGATTTAAAACTTCATTTTTAATTTAAAAGG
ATCTAGGTGAAGATCCTTTTTGATAATCTCATGACCAAAATCCCTTAACGTGAGTTTTCGTTCCACTGAG
CGTCAGACCCCGTAGAAAAGATCAAAGGATCTTCTTGAGATCCTTTTTTTCTGCGCGTAATCTGCTGCTT
GCAAACAAAAAAACCACCGCTACCAGCGGTGGTTTGTTTGCCGGATCAAGAGCTACCAACTCTTTTTCCG
AAGGTAACTGGCTTCAGCAGAGCGCAGATACCAAATACTGTTCTTCTAGTGTAGCCGTAGTTAGGCCACC
ACTTCAAGAACTCTGTAGCACCGCCTACATACCTCGCTCTGCTAATCCTGTTACCAGTGGCTGCTGCCAG
TGGCGATAAGTCGTGTCTTACCGGGTTGGACTCAAGACGATAGTTACCGGATAAGGCGCAGCGGTCGGGC
TGAACGGGGGGTTCGTGCACACAGCCCAGCTTGGAGCGAACGACCTACACCGAACTGAGATACCTACAGC
GTGAGCTATGAGAAAGCGCCACGCTTCCCGAAGGGAGAAAGGCGGACAGGTATCCGGTAAGCGGCAGGGT
CGGAACAGGAGAGCGCACGAGGGAGCTTCCAGGGGGAAACGCCTGGTATCTTTATAGTCCTGTCGGGTTT
CGCCACCTCTGACTTGAGCGTCGATTTTTGTGATGCTCGTCAGGGGGGCGGAGCCTATGGAAAAACGCCA
GCAACGCGGCCTTTTTACGGTTCCTGGCCTTTTGCTGGCCTTTTGCTCACATGTTCTTTCCTGCGTTATC
CCCTGATTCTGTGGATAACCGTATTACCGCCTTTGAGTGAGCTGATACCGCTCGCCGCAGCCGAACGACC
GAGCGCAGCGAGTCAGTGAGCGAGGAAGCGGAAGAGCGCCCAATACGCAAACCGCCTCTCCCCGCGCGTT
GGCCGATTCATTAATGCAGCTGGCACGACAGGTTTCCCGACTGGAAAGCGGGCAGTGAGCGCAACGCAAT
TAATGTGAGTTAGCTCACTCATTAGGCACCCCAGGCTTTACACTTTATGCTTCCGGCTCGTATGTTGTGT
GGAATTGTGAGCGGATAACAATTTCACACAGGAAACAGCTATGACCATGATTACGCCAAGCTCTAGCTAG
AGGTCGACCAATTCTCATGTTTGACAGCTTATCATCGCAGATCCGGGCAACGTTGTTGCCATTGCTGCAG
GCGCAGAACTGGTAGGTATGGAAGATCTATACATTGAATCAATATTGGCAATTAGCCATATTAGTCATTG
GTTATATAGCATAAATCAATATTGGCTATTGGCCATTGCATACGTTGTATCTATATCATAATATGTACAT
TTATATTGGCTCATGTCCAATATGACCGCCATGTTGACATTGATTATTGACTAGTTATTAATAGTAATCA
ATTACGGGGTCATTAGTTCATAGCCCATATATGGAGTTCCGCGTTACATAACTTACGGTAAATGGCCCGC
CTGGCTGACCGCCCAACGACCCCCGCCCATTGACGTCAATAATGACGTATGTTCCCATAGTAACGCCAAT
AGGGACTTTCCATTGACGTCAATGGGTGGAGTATTTACGGTAAACTGCCCACTTGGCAGTACATCAAGTG
TATCATATGCCAAGTCCGCCCCCTATTGACGTCAATGACGGTAAATGGCCCGCCTGGCATTATGCCCAGT
ACATGACCTTACGGGACTTTCCTACTTGGCAGTACATCTACGTATTAGTCATCGCTATTACCATGGTGAT
GCGGTTTTGGCAGTACACCAATGGGCGTGGATAGCGGTTTGACTCACGGGGATTTCCAAGTCTCCACCCC
ATTGACGTCAATGGGAGTTTGTTTTGGCACCAAAATCAACGGGACTTTCCAAAATGTCGTAATAACCCCG
CCCCGTTGACGCAAATGGGCGGTAGGCGTGTACGGTGGGAGGTCTATATAAGCAGAGCTCGTTTAGTGAA
CCGTCAGATCCTCACTCTCTTCCGCATCGCTGTCTGCGAGGGCCAGCTGTTGGGCTCGCGGTTGAGGACA
AACTCTTCGCGGTCTTTCCAGTACTCTTGGATCGGAAACCCGTCGGCCTCCGAACGGTACTCCGCCACCG
AGGGACCTGAGCGAGTCCGCATCGACCGGATCGGAAAACCT
