Features (pLannotate 1.2.2; 21 found; start..end, strand, type, name):
    184..273     +  intron         chimeric intron (fragment): chimera between introns from adenovirus and immunoglobulin heavy chain genes
    292..338     +  CDS            IgH signal sequence (fragment): signal sequence from the mouse immunoglobulin heavy chain variable region
   1549..2109    +  CDS            Cd4 (fragment): CD4_RAT - Experimental evidence at protein level: Swiss-Prot protein existence level 1. Integral membrane glycoprotein that plays an essential role in the immune response and serves multiple functions in responses against both external and internal offenses. In T-cells, functions primarily as a coreceptor for MHC class II molecule:peptide complex. The antigens presented by class II peptides are derived from extracellular proteins while class I peptides are derived from cytosolic proteins. Interacts simultaneously with the T-cell receptor (TCR) and the MHC class II presented by antigen presenti
   2146..2313    +  CDS            COMP (fragment): COMP_HUMAN - Experimental evidence at protein level: Swiss-Prot protein existence level 1. May play a role in the structural integrity of cartilage via its interaction with other extracellular matrix proteins such as the collagens and fibronectin. Can mediate the interaction of chondrocytes with the cartilage extracellular matrix through interaction with cell surface integrin receptors. Could play a role in the pathogenesis of osteoarthritis. Potent suppressor of apoptosis in both primary chondrocytes and transformed cells. Suppresses apoptosis by blocking the activation of caspase-3 and by in
   2321..3108    +  CDS            bla(M) (fragment): β-lactamase lacking the signal sequence; bla(M); allows cytosolic expression of β-lactamase
   3115..3180    +  CDS            3xFLAG: three tandem FLAG® epitope tags, followed by an enterokinase cleavage site
   3240..3295    +  polyA_signal   β-globin poly(A) signal: rabbit β-globin polyadenylation signal (Gil and Proudfoot, 1987)
   3809..5490    -  rep_origin     oriP (fragment): Epstein-Barr virus oriP replication origin (Yates et al., 2000)
   5617..5721    +  promoter       AmpR promoter: bla
   5722..6582    +  CDS            AmpR: β-lactamase; bla; confers resistance to ampicillin, carbenicillin, and related antibiotics
   6753..7341    +  rep_origin     ori: high-copy-number ColE1/pMB1/pBR322/pUC origin of replication
   7524..7616    +  CDS            lacI (fragment): lac repressor; lacI; The lac repressor binds to the lac operator to inhibit transcription in E. coli. This inhibition can be relieved by adding lactose or isopropyl-β-D-thiogalactopyranoside (IPTG).
   7629..7650    +  protein_bind   CAP binding site: CAP binding activates transcription in the presence of cAMP. E. coli catabolite activator protein
   7665..7695    +  promoter       lac promoter: promoter for the E. coli lac operon
   7703..7719    +  protein_bind   lac operator: The lac repressor binds to the lac operator to inhibit transcription in E. coli. This inhibition can be relieved by adding lactose or isopropyl-β-D-thiogalactopyranoside (IPTG). lac repressor encoded by lacI
   7789..7805    +  promoter       tet promoter (fragment): E. coli promoter for tetracycline efflux protein gene
   7815..7840    -  CDS            bla(M) (fragment): β-lactamase lacking the signal sequence; bla(M); allows cytosolic expression of β-lactamase
   8014..8393    +  enhancer       CMV enhancer: human cytomegalovirus immediate early enhancer
   8395..8594    +  promoter       CMV promoter: human cytomegalovirus (CMV) immediate early promoter
   8662..8700    +  misc_feature   Ad SA (fragment): adenovirus major late transcript splice acceptor (Friedrich and Soriano, 1991)
   8733..153     -  CDS            PTP (fragment) (across the origin): TERM_ADE02 - Experimental evidence at protein level: Swiss-Prot protein existence level 1. Protein covalently bound to the viral DNA that acts as a primer for viral genomic replication by DNA strand displacement. Assembles on the viral origin of replication in an initiation complex with viral polymerase, DBP, host NFIA and host POU2F1/OCT1. During initiation, the polymerase covalently couples the first dCTP with Ser- 580 of pTP. The terminal protein stimulates the template activity over 20 fold compared to protein-free templates. Neo-synthesized viral genomes are linked to two preterminal prot
>Addgene plasmid #111021 | PF3D7_0107300-COMP-blac-flag-his | addgene full sequence | sequence record 224704 | Addgene NGS Result
CTCGAGAAAGGCGTCTAACCAGTCACAGTCGCAAGGTAGGCTGAGCACCGTGGCGGGCGGCAGCGGGTGG
CGGTCGGGGTTGTTTCTGGCGGAGGTGCTGCTGATGATGTAATTAAAGTAGGCGGTCTTGAGACGGCGGA
TGGTCGAGGTGAGGTGTGGCAGGCTTGAGATCCAGCTGTTGGGGTGAGTACTCCCTCTCAAAAGCGGGCA
TTACTTCTGCGCTAAGATTGTCAGTTTCCAAAAACGAGGAGGATTTGATATTCACCTGGCCCGATCTGGC
CATACACTTGAGTGACAATGACATCCACTTTGCCTTTCTCTCCACAGGTGTCCACTCCCAGGTCCAAGTT
TGCCACCATGGAGTTTCAGACCCAGGTACTCATGTCCCTGCTGCTCTGCATGTCTGGTGCGGCCGCCATC
AACCCTGCCACCCTGATCCAGAACCACCTGTACATGTATCAGACCAACAACGCCATCAATGAAGAGAACA
TCTACAACATGAAGAAGTTCAGCAAGCTGCCTATCGCCGAGAACACCCGGAACATCCGGCACAGCACCAA
CGACCTGTACTACGAGCACAGCCTGAACCTGGAAAAGCCCAACGAGCACTTCACCCTGCACAACATCAAG
CTGATCTGCCAGCAGATCTACCACAACCAGCCCAACCAGCTGAACCTGCGGATCCTGGCCGTGCTGCTGA
GCACCAGCTACAAGCAGGAAAACATTGCCAACATCTTCCAGAACCTGTGCAACAACGGCCTGAGCTGCCT
GTTCACCATCCAGCTGAGCAAGAACAAGGCCTTCGTGGACCAGAACAAGATCGTGCACCTGAAGATCATC
GACACCGACGACCTGAAGCGGAACAAGAACAACAACATCAGGCACAAGATCACCGTGTACTACATCTGCG
AGGACCTGAAGTACAAGAACCAGAAGCAGCAGGAAAGCAACGAGTTCAAATACGTGTTCAATTACGAGCA
GCTGGCCTTCCTGAAGTGCGAGAACTACCTGACCGTGCAGGTCGAGAAGCTCGTGGGCATCAACTACAAC
AAAGAGTTCCACAACCTGAACCCCGAGTACATCAGCTTCTACTGCAGCCAGAGAGTGATCTGCAACACCC
ACATCGAGGATCTGTACAAAGAGGACGACAAGAAGCGGAAGAACTACATCTTCTACGAGCTGACCTACCG
CTGTGTGCCTCCCAAAGTGTGCAGCTTCTGCGGCAACAATGCCGCCTGCAAGCTGGAAAAACTGTATAAC
AAAGAGAAAGAGATCACCCAGTTCTACAACAACGTCGAGTACAACGATGCCGGCGTGTTCGACCGGCTGC
TGCTGAACAAAGAAGAGGAAGAGGAACGCAACAAAGCCAGCTTCGTGGCCAACCTCGAGTATAACGCCAT
TAACTACGACATCGACGACATGATCACAGTGGGCAGCAACACCTACCACATCCTGGAAATCTGCAAGTGC
AGCAAGGACTACGTGCAGGAAGGCTCCTCCTGCGTCAAGAAAGAGAAGGACAAGATCTACATCCGCTACG
CCAAGAAAGGCGCGCCGTCGACCTCCATCACGGCCTATAAGAGTGAGGGGGAGTCAGCGGAGTTCTCCTT
CCCACTCAACCTTGGAGAGGAAAGCCTGCAGGGAGAGTTGAGATGGAAGGCAGAGAAGGCTCCTTCTTCC
CAGTCCTGGATCACCTTCTCCCTAAAGAACCAAAAGGTGTCTGTGCAGAAGTCTACTAGCAACCCCAAGT
TCCAGCTGTCCGAAACGCTCCCACTCACCCTTCAGATACCCCAGGTCTCCCTTCAGTTTGCTGGTTCTGG
CAACCTGACCCTGACTCTGGACAGAGGGATACTGTATCAGGAAGTGAACCTGGTGGTGATGAAAGTGACT
CAGCCCGACAGCAACACTTTGACCTGTGAGGTGATGGGACCCACCTCACCCAAGATGAGACTGATCTTGA
AGCAGGAGAATCAGGAGGCCAGGGTCTCCAGGCAGGAGAAAGTGATTCAAGTGCAGGCCCCTGAAGCAGG
GGTGTGGCAATGTCTACTGAGTGAAGGTGAAGAGGTCAAGATGGACTCCAAGATCCAGGTTTTATCCAAA
GGGTTGAATTCCGGCGGCGGCTCCGGAGGCGGTACCGGTGGCGGCGACCTAGCCCCACAGATGCTTCGAG
AACTCCAGGAGACTAATGCGGCGCTGCAAGACGTGAGAGAGCTCTTGCGACAGCAGGTCAAGGAGATCAC
CTTCCTGAAGAATACGGTGATGGAATGTGACGCCTGCGGTCTAGACAGAAACCTGCCTCCACTAGCACCT
CTGGGCCCACACCCAGAAACGCTGGTGAAAGTAAAAGATGCTGAAGATCAGTTGGGTGCACGAGTGGGTT
ACATCGAACTGGATCTCAACAGCGGTAAGATCCTTGAGAGTTTTCGCCCCGAAGAACGTTTTCCAATGAT
GAGCACTTTTAAAGTTCTGCTATGTGGCGCGGTATTATCCCGTATTGACGCCGGGCAAGAGCAACTCGGT
CGCCGCATACACTATTCTCAGAATGACTTGGTTGAGTACTCACCAGTCACAGAAAAGCATCTTACGGATG
GCATGACAGTAAGAGAATTATGCAGTGCTGCCATAACCATGAGTGATAACACTGCGGCCAACTTACTTCT
GACAACGATCGGAGGACCGAAGGAGCTAACCGCTTTTTTGCACAACATGGGGGATCATGTAACTCGCCTT
GATCGTTGGGAACCGGAGCTGAATGAAGCCATACCAAACGACGAGCGTGACACCACGATGCCTGTAGCAA
TGGCAACAACGTTGCGCAAACTATTAACTGGCGAACTACTTACTCTAGCTTCCCGGCAACAATTAATAGA
CTGGATGGAGGCGGATAAAGTTGCAGGACCACTTCTGCGCTCGGCCCTTCCGGCTGGCTGGTTTATTGCT
GATAAATCTGGAGCCGGTGAGCGTGGGTCTCGCGGTATCATTGCAGCACTGGGGCCAGATGGTAAGCCCT
CCCGTATCGTAGTTATCTACACGACGGGGAGTCAGGCAACTATGGATGAACGAAATAGACAGATCGCTGA
GATAGGTGCCTCACTGATTAAGCATTGGGGCCCTGACTACAAAGACCATGACGGTGATTATAAAGATCAT
GACATCGATTACAAGGATGACGATGACAAGGGCCCTCACCACCACCATCACCACTAATAATAAGGATCCC
CCGACCTCGACCTCTGGCTAATAAAGGAAATTTATTTTCATTGCAATAGTGTGTTGGAATTTTTTGTGTC
TCTCACTCGGAAGGACATATGGGAGGGCAAATCATTTGGTCGAGATCCCTCGGAGATCTCTAGCTAGAGG
ATCGATCCCCGCCCCGGACGAACTAAACCTGACTACGACATCTCTGCCCCTTCTTCGCGGGGCAGTGCAT
GTAATCCCTTCAGTTGGTTGGTACAACTTGCCAACTGGGCCCTGTTCCACATGTGACACGGGGGGGGACC
AAACACAAAGGGGTTCTCTGACTGTAGTTGACATCCTTATAAATGGATGTGCACATTTGCCAACACTGAG
TGGCTTTCATCCTGGAGCAGACTTTGCAGTCTGTGGACTGCAACACAACATTGCCTTTATGTGTAACTCT
TGGCTGAAGCTCTTACACCAATGCTGGGGGACATGTACCTCCCAGGGGCCCAGGAAGACTACGGGAGGCT
ACACCAACGTCAATCAGAGGGGCCTGTGTAGCTACCGATAAGCGGACCCTCAAGAGGGCATTAGCAATAG
TGTTTATAAGGCCCCCTTGTTAACCCTAAACGGGTAGCATATGCTTCCCGGGTAGTAGTATATACTATCC
AGACTAACCCTAATTCAATAGCATATGTTACCCAACGGGAAGCATATGCTATCGAATTAGGGTTAGTAAA
AGGGTCCTAAGGAACAGCGATATCTCCCACCCCATGAGCTGTCACGGTTTTATTTACATGGGGTCAGGAT
TCCACGAGGGTAGTGAACCATTTTAGTCACAAGGGCAGTGGCTGAAGATCAAGGAGCGGGCAGTGAACTC
TCCTGAATCTTCGCCTGCTTCTTCATTCTCCTTCGTTTAGCTAATAGAATAACTGCTGAGTTGTGAACAG
TAAGGTGTATGTGAGGTGCTCGAAAACAAGGTTTCAGGTGACGCCCCCAGAATAAAATTTGGACGGGGGG
TTCAGTGGTGGCATTGTGCTATGACACCAATATAACCCTCACAAACCCCTTGGGCAATAAATACTAGTGT
AGGAATGAAACATTCTGAATATCTTTAACAATAGAAATCCATGGGGTGGGGACAAGCCGTAAAGACTGGA
TGTCCATCTCACACGAATTTATGGCTATGGGCAACACATAATCCTAGTGCAATATGATACTGGGGTTATT
AAGATGTGTCCCAGGCAGGGACCAAGACAGGTGAACCATGTTGTTACACTCTATTTGTAACAAGGGGAAA
GAGAGTGGACGCCGACAGCAGCGGACTCCACTGGTTGTCTCTAACACCCCCGAAAATTAAACGGGGCTCC
ACGCCAATGGGGCCCATAAACAAAGACAAGTGGCCACTCTTTTTTTTGAAATTGTGGAGTGGGGGCACGC
GTCAGCCCCCACACGCCGCCCTGCGGTTTTGGACTGTAAAATAAGGGTGTAATAACTTGGCTGATTGTAA
CCCCGCTAACCACTGCGGTCAAACCACTTGCCCACAAAACCACTAATGGCACCCCGGGGAATACCTGCAT
AAGTAGGTGGGCGGGCCAAGATAGGGGCGCGATTGCTGCGATCTGGAGGACAAATTACACACACTTGCGC
CTGAGCGCCAAGCACAGGGTTGTTGGTCCTCATATTCACGAGGTCGCTGAGAGCACGGTGGGCTAATGTT
GCCATGGGTAGCATATACTACCCAAATATCTGGATAGCATATGCTATCCTAATCTATATCTGGGTAGCAT
AGGCTATCCTAATCTATATCTGGGTAGCATATGCTATCCTAATCTATATCTGGGTAGTATATGCTATCCT
AATTTATATCTGGGTAGCATAGGCTATCCTAATCTATATCTGGGTAGCATATGCTATCCTAATCTATATC
TGGGTAGTATATGCTATCCTAATCTGTATCCGGGTAGCATATGCTATCCTAATAGAGATTAGGGTAGTAT
ATGCTATCCTAATTTATATCTGGGTAGCATATACTACCCAAATATCTGGATAGCATATGCTATCCTAATC
TATATCTGGGTAGCATATGCTATCCTAATCTATATCTGGGTAGCATAGGCTATCCTAATCTATATCTGGG
TAGCATATGCTATCCTAATCTATATCTGGGTAGTATATGCTATCCTAATTTATATCTGGGTAGCATAGGC
TATCCTAATCTATATCTGGGTAGCATATGCTATCCTAATCTATATCTGGGTAGTATATGCTATCCTAATC
TGTATCCGGGTAGCATATGCTATCCTCATGATAAGCTGTCAAACATGAGAATTTTCTTGAAGACGAAAGG
GCCTCGTGATACGCCTATTTTTATAGGTTAATGTCATGATAATAATGGTTTCTTAGACGTCAGGTGGCAC
TTTTCGGGGAAATGTGCGCGGAACCCCTATTTGTTTATTTTTCTAAATACATTCAAATATGTATCCGCTC
ATGAGACAATAACCCTGATAAATGCTTCAATAATATTGAAAAAGGAAGAGTATGAGTATTCAACATTTCC
GTGTCGCCCTTATTCCCTTTTTTGCGGCATTTTGCCTTCCTGTTTTTGCTCACCCAGAAACGCTGGTGAA
AGTAAAAGATGCTGAAGATCAGTTGGGTGCACGAGTGGGTTACATCGAACTGGATCTCAACAGCGGTAAG
ATCCTTGAGAGTTTTCGCCCCGAAGAACGTTTTCCAATGATGAGCACTTTTAAAGTTCTGCTATGTGGCG
CGGTATTATCCCGTGTTGACGCCGGGCAAGAGCAACTCGGTCGCCGCATACACTATTCTCAGAATGACTT
GGTTGAGTACTCACCAGTCACAGAAAAGCATCTTACGGATGGCATGACAGTAAGAGAATTATGCAGTGCT
GCCATAACCATGAGTGATAACACTGCGGCCAACTTACTTCTGACAACGATCGGAGGACCGAAGGAGCTAA
CCGCTTTTTTGCACAACATGGGGGATCATGTAACTCGCCTTGATCGTTGGGAACCGGAGCTGAATGAAGC
CATACCAAACGACGAGCGTGACACCACGATGCCTGCAGCAATGGCAACAACGTTGCGCAAACTATTAACT
GGCGAACTACTTACTCTAGCTTCCCGGCAACAATTAATAGACTGGATGGAGGCGGATAAAGTTGCAGGAC
CACTTCTGCGCTCGGCCCTTCCGGCTGGCTGGTTTATTGCTGATAAATCTGGAGCCGGTGAGCGTGGGTC
TCGCGGTATCATTGCAGCACTGGGGCCAGATGGTAAGCCCTCCCGTATCGTAGTTATCTACACGACGGGG
AGTCAGGCAACTATGGATGAACGAAATAGACAGATCGCTGAGATAGGTGCCTCACTGATTAAGCATTGGT
AACTGTCAGACCAAGTTTACTCATATATACTTTAGATTGATTTAAAACTTCATTTTTAATTTAAAAGGAT
CTAGGTGAAGATCCTTTTTGATAATCTCATGACCAAAATCCCTTAACGTGAGTTTTCGTTCCACTGAGCG
TCAGACCCCGTAGAAAAGATCAAAGGATCTTCTTGAGATCCTTTTTTTCTGCGCGTAATCTGCTGCTTGC
AAACAAAAAAACCACCGCTACCAGCGGTGGTTTGTTTGCCGGATCAAGAGCTACCAACTCTTTTTCCGAA
GGTAACTGGCTTCAGCAGAGCGCAGATACCAAATACTGTTCTTCTAGTGTAGCCGTAGTTAGGCCACCAC
TTCAAGAACTCTGTAGCACCGCCTACATACCTCGCTCTGCTAATCCTGTTACCAGTGGCTGCTGCCAGTG
GCGATAAGTCGTGTCTTACCGGGTTGGACTCAAGACGATAGTTACCGGATAAGGCGCAGCGGTCGGGCTG
AACGGGGGGTTCGTGCACACAGCCCAGCTTGGAGCGAACGACCTACACCGAACTGAGATACCTACAGCGT
GAGCTATGAGAAAGCGCCACGCTTCCCGAAGGGAGAAAGGCGGACAGGTATCCGGTAAGCGGCAGGGTCG
GAACAGGAGAGCGCACGAGGGAGCTTCCAGGGGGAAACGCCTGGTATCTTTATAGTCCTGTCGGGTTTCG
CCACCTCTGACTTGAGCGTCGATTTTTGTGATGCTCGTCAGGGGGGCGGAGCCTATGGAAAAACGCCAGC
AACGCGGCCTTTTTACGGTTCCTGGCCTTTTGCTGGCCTTTTGCTCACATGTTCTTTCCTGCGTTATCCC
CTGATTCTGTGGATAACCGTATTACCGCCTTTGAGTGAGCTGATACCGCTCGCCGCAGCCGAACGACCGA
GCGCAGCGAGTCAGTGAGCGAGGAAGCGGAAGAGCGCCCAATACGCAAACCGCCTCTCCCCGCGCGTTGG
CCGATTCATTAATGCAGCTGGCACGACAGGTTTCCCGACTGGAAAGCGGGCAGTGAGCGCAACGCAATTA
ATGTGAGTTAGCTCACTCATTAGGCACCCCAGGCTTTACACTTTATGCTTCCGGCTCGTATGTTGTGTGG
AATTGTGAGCGGATAACAATTTCACACAGGAAACAGCTATGACCATGATTACGCCAAGCTCTAGCTAGAG
GTCGACCAATTCTCATGTTTGACAGCTTATCATCGCAGATCCGGGCAACGTTGTTGCCATTGCTGCAGGC
GCAGAACTGGTAGGTATGGAAGATCTATACATTGAATCAATATTGGCAATTAGCCATATTAGTCATTGGT
TATATAGCATAAATCAATATTGGCTATTGGCCATTGCATACGTTGTATCTATATCATAATATGTACATTT
ATATTGGCTCATGTCCAATATGACCGCCATGTTGACATTGATTATTGACTAGTTATTAATAGTAATCAAT
TACGGGGTCATTAGTTCATAGCCCATATATGGAGTTCCGCGTTACATAACTTACGGTAAATGGCCCGCCT
GGCTGACCGCCCAACGACCCCCGCCCATTGACGTCAATAATGACGTATGTTCCCATAGTAACGCCAATAG
GGACTTTCCATTGACGTCAATGGGTGGAGTATTTACGGTAAACTGCCCACTTGGCAGTACATCAAGTGTA
TCATATGCCAAGTCCGCCCCCTATTGACGTCAATGACGGTAAATGGCCCGCCTGGCATTATGCCCAGTAC
ATGACCTTACGGGACTTTCCTACTTGGCAGTACATCTACGTATTAGTCATCGCTATTACCATGGTGATGC
GGTTTTGGCAGTACACCAATGGGCGTGGATAGCGGTTTGACTCACGGGGATTTCCAAGTCTCCACCCCAT
TGACGTCAATGGGAGTTTGTTTTGGCACCAAAATCAACGGGACTTTCCAAAATGTCGTAATAACCCCGCC
CCGTTGACGCAAATGGGCGGTAGGCGTGTACGGTGGGAGGTCTATATAAGCAGAGCTCGTTTAGTGAACC
GTCAGATCCTCACTCTCTTCCGCATCGCTGTCTGCGAGGGCCAGCTGTTGGGCTCGCGGTTGAGGACAAA
CTCTTCGCGGTCTTTCCAGTACTCTTGGATCGGAAACCCGTCGGCCTCCGAACGGTACTCCGCCACCGAG
GGACCTGAGCGAGTCCGCATCGACCGGATCGGAAAACCT
